>Addgene plasmid #117661 | pPICZ-pre-Ost1-alphaf(I)-E2-Crimson | addgene full sequence | sequence record 231075 | Addgene NGS Result
AGATCTAACATCCAAAGACGAAAGGTTGAATGAAACCTTTTTGCCATCCGACATCCACAGGTCCATTCTC
ACACATAAGTGCCAAACGCAACAGGAGGGGATACACTAGCAGCAGACCGTTGCAAACGCAGGACCTCCAC
TCCTCTTCTCCTCAACACCCACTTTTGCCATCGAAAAACCAGCCCAGTTATTGGGCTTGATTGGAGCTCG
CTCATTCCAATTCCTTCTATTAGGCTACTAACACCATGACTTTATTAGCCTGTCTATCCTGGCCCCCCTG
GCGAGGTTCATGTTTGTTTATTTCCGAATGCAACAAGCTCCGCATTACACCCGAACATCACTCCAGATGA
GGGCTTTCTGAGTGTGGGGTCAAATAGTTTCATGTTCCCCAAATGGCCCAAAACTGACAGTTTAAACGCT
GTCTTGGAACCTAATATGACAAAAGCGTGATCTCATCCAAGATGAACTAAGTTTGGTTCGTTGAAATGCT
AACGGCCAGTTGGTCAAAAAGAAACTTCCAAAAGTCGGCATACCGTTTGTCTTGTTTGGTATTGATTGAC
GAATGCTCAAAAATAATCTCATTAATGCTTAGCGCAGTCTCTCTATCGCTTCTGAACCCCGGTGCACCTG
TGCCGAAACGCAAATGGGGAAACACCCGCTTTTTGGATGATTATGCATTGTCTCCACATTGTATGCTTCC
AAGATTCTGGTGGGAATACTGCTGATAGCCTAACGTTCATGATCAAAATTTAACTGTTCTAACCCCTACT
TGACAGCAATATATAAACAGAAGGAAGCTGCCCTGTCTTAAACCTTTTTTTTTATCATCATTATTAGCTT
ACTTTCATAATTGCGACTGGTTCCAATTGACAAGCTTTTGATTTTAACGACTTTTAACGACAACTTGAGA
AGATCAAAAAACAACTAATTATTCGAAACGATGAGGCAGGTTTGGTTCTCTTGGATTGTGGGATTGTTCC
TATGTTTTTTCAACGTGTCTTCTGCTGCTCCAGTCAACACTACAACAGAAGATGAAACGGCACAAATTCC
GGCTGAAGCTGTCATCGGTTACTCAGATTTAGAAGGGGATTTCGATGTTGCTGTTTTGCCATTTTCCAAC
AGCACAAATAACGGGTTATTGTTTATAAATACTACTATTGCCAGCATTGCTGCTAAAGAAGAAGGGGTAT
CTCTCGAGAAAAGAGAGGCTGAAGCTGATAGCACTGAGAACGTCATCAAGCCCTTCATGCGCTTCAAGGT
GCACATGGAGGGCTCCGTGAACGGCCACGAGTTCGAGATCGAGGGCGTGGGCGAGGGCAAGCCCTACGAG
GGCACCCAGACCGCCAAGCTGCAAGTGACCAAGGGCGGCCCCCTGCCCTTCGCCTGGGACATCCTGTCCC
CCCAGTTCTTCTACGGCTCCAAGGCGTACATCAAGCACCCCGCCGACATCCCCGACTACCTCAAGCAGTC
CTTCCCCGAGGGCTTCAAGTGGGAGCGCGTGATGAACTTCGAGGACGGCGGCGTGGTGACCGTGACCCAG
GACTCCTCCCTGCAGGACGGCACCCTCATCTACCACGTGAAGTTCATCGGCGTGAACTTCCCCTCCGACG
GCCCCGTAATGCAGAAGAAGACTCTGGGCTGGGAGCCCTCCACTGAGCGCAACTACCCCCGCGACGGCGT
GCTGAAGGGCGAGAACCACATGGCGCTGAAGCTGAAGGGCGGCGGCCACTACCTGTGTGAGTTCAAGTCC
ATCTACATGGCCAAGAAGCCCGTGAAGCTGCCCGGCTACCACTACGTGGACTACAAGCTCGACATCACCT
CCCACAACGAGGACTACACCGTGGTGGAGCAGTACGAGCGCGCCGAGGCCCGCCACCACCTGTTCCAGTA
GTCAAGAGGATGTCAGAATGCCATTTGCCTGAGAGATGCAGGCTTCATTTTTGATACTTTTTTATTTGTA
ACCTATATAGTATAGGATTTTTTTTGTCATTTTGTTTCTTCTCGTACGAGCTTGCTCCTGATCAGCCTAT
CTCGCAGCTGATGAATATCTTGTGGTAGGGGTTTGGGAAAATCATTCGAGTTTGATGTTTTTCTTGGTAT
TTCCCACTCCTCTTCAGAGTACAGAAGATTAAGTGAGACCTTCGTTTGTGCGGATCCCCCACACACCATA
GCTTCAAAATGTTTCTACTCCTTTTTTACTCTTCCAGATTTTCTCGGACTCCGCGCATCGCCGTACCACT
TCAAAACACCCAAGCACAGCATACTAAATTTCCCCTCTTTCTTCCTCTAGGGTGTCGTTAATTACCCGTA
CTAAAGGTTTGGAAAAGAAAAAAGAGACCGCCTCGTTTCTTTTTCTTCGTCGAAAAAGGCAATAAAAATT
TTTATCACGTTTCTTTTTCTTGAAAATTTTTTTTTTTGATTTTTTTCTCTTTCGATGACCTCCCATTGAT
ATTTAAGTTAATAAACGGTCTTCAATTTCTCAAGTTTCAGTTTCATTTTTCTTGTTCTATTACAACTTTT
TTTACTTCTTGCTCATTAGAAAGAAAGCATAGCAATCTAATCTAAGGGCGGTGTTGACAATTAATCATCG
GCATAGTATATCGGCATAGTATAATACGACAAGGTGAGGAACTAAACCATGGCCAAGTTGACCAGTGCCG
TTCCGGTGCTCACCGCGCGCGACGTCGCCGGAGCGGTCGAGTTCTGGACCGACCGGCTCGGGTTCTCCCG
GGACTTCGTGGAGGACGACTTCGCCGGTGTGGTCCGGGACGACGTGACCCTGTTCATCAGCGCGGTCCAG
GACCAGGTGGTGCCGGACAACACCCTGGCCTGGGTGTGGGTGCGCGGCCTGGACGAGCTGTACGCCGAGT
GGTCGGAGGTCGTGTCCACGAACTTCCGGGACGCCTCCGGGCCGGCCATGACCGAGATCGGCGAGCAGCC
GTGGGGGCGGGAGTTCGCCCTGCGCGACCCGGCCGGCAACTGCGTGCACTTCGTGGCCGAGGAGCAGGAC
TGACACGTCCGACGCGGCCCGACGGGTCCGAGGCCTCGGAGATCCGTCCCCCTTTTCCTTTGTCGATATC
ATGTAATTAGTTATGTCACGCTTACATTCACGCCCTCCCCCCACATCCGCTCTAACCGAAAAGGAAGGAG
TTAGACAACCTGAAGTCTAGGTCCCTATTTATTTTTTTATAGTTATGTTAGTATTAAGAACGTTATTTAT
ATTTCAAATTTTTCTTTTTTTTCTGTACAGACGCGTGTACGCATGTAACATTATACTGAAAACCTTGCTT
GAGAAGGTTTTGGGACGCTCGAAGGCTTTAATTTGCAAGCTGGAGACCAACATGTGAGCAAAAGGCCAGC
AAAAGGCCAGGAACCGTAAAAAGGCCGCGTTGCTGGCGTTTTTCCATAGGCTCCGCCCCCCTGACGAGCA
TCACAAAAATCGACGCTCAAGTCAGAGGTGGCGAAACCCGACAGGACTATAAAGATACCAGGCGTTTCCC
CCTGGAAGCTCCCTCGTGCGCTCTCCTGTTCCGACCCTGCCGCTTACCGGATACCTGTCCGCCTTTCTCC
CTTCGGGAAGCGTGGCGCTTTCTCATAGCTCACGCTGTAGGTATCTCAGTTCGGTGTAGGTCGTTCGCTC
CAAGCTGGGCTGTGTGCACGAACCCCCCGTTCAGCCCGACCGCTGCGCCTTATCCGGTAACTATCGTCTT
GAGTCCAACCCGGTAAGACACGACTTATCGCCACTGGCAGCAGCCACTGGTAACAGGATTAGCAGAGCGA
GGTATGTAGGCGGTGCTACAGAGTTCTTGAAGTGGTGGCCTAACTACGGCTACACTAGAAGAACAGTATT
TGGTATCTGCGCTCTGCTGAAGCCAGTTACCTTCGGAAAAAGAGTTGGTAGCTCTTGATCCGGCAAACAA
ACCACCGCTGGTAGCGGTGGTTTTTTTGTTTGCAAGCAGCAGATTACGCGCAGAAAAAAAGGATCTCAAG
AAGATCCTTTGATCTTTTCTACGGGGTCTGACGCTCAGTGGAACGAAAACTCACGTTAAGGGATTTTGGT
CATGAGATC
Features (pLannotate 1.2.2; 10 found; start..end, strand, type, name):
      2..940     +  promoter       AOX1 promoter: Pichia pastoris AOX1; inducible promoter, regulated by methanol
    941..1009    +  CDS            OST1 (fragment): OST1_YEAST - Also known as NLT1. Experimental evidence at protein level: Swiss-Prot protein existence level 1. Subunit of the oligosaccharyl transferase (OST) complex that catalyzes the initial transfer of a defined glycan (Glc(3)Man(9)GlcNAc(2) in eukaryotes) from the lipid carrier dolichol- pyrophosphate to an asparagine residue within an Asn-X-Ser/Thr consensus motif in nascent polypeptide chains, the first step in protein N-glycosylation. N-glycosylation occurs cotranslationally and the complex associates with the Sec61 complex at the channel-forming translocon complex that mediates protei
   1004..1216    +  CDS            α-factor secretion signal (fragment): N-terminal secretion signal from S. cerevisiae alpha-factor; MFα1; Cleavage by the Kex2 protease occurs after the dibasic KR sequence. The EA dipeptides are then removed by dipeptidyl aminopeptidase A.
   1217..1891    +  CDS            E2-Crimson: far-red noncytotoxic tetrameric variant of DsRed fluorescent protein (Strack et al., 2009) mammalian codon-optimized
   1892..2138    +  terminator     AOX1 terminator: Pichia pastoris AOX1; transcription terminator for AOX1
   2159..2566    +  promoter       TEF1 promoter: S. cerevisiae TEF1; promoter for EF-1α
   2573..2620    +  promoter       EM7 promoter: synthetic bacterial promoter&nbsp
   2639..3013    +  CDS            BleoR: antibiotic-binding protein; Sh ble from Streptoalloteichus hindustanus; confers resistance to bleomycin, phleomycin, and Zeocin™
   3079..3326    +  terminator     CYC1 terminator: S. cerevisiae CYC1; transcription terminator for CYC1
   3401..3989    -  rep_origin     ori: high-copy-number ColE1/pMB1/pBR322/pUC origin of replication
