[The description below was written by a language model from this plasmid's Addgene catalogue record and pLannotate feature annotations shown in this document.]
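Description:
pPICZ-pre-Ost1-alphaf(I)-E2-Crimson is a yeast expression plasmid of about 4.1 kb built on the pPICZalpha backbone for use in Pichia pastoris. It has no yeast replication origin and is described by the depositors as an integration plasmid targeted to the AOX1 promoter locus. In E. coli it replicates from a high-copy ColE1/pUC-type origin. Selection in both hosts relies on a single Sh ble (BleoR) gene conferring Zeocin resistance. This gene sits behind tandem promoters, the S. cerevisiae TEF1 promoter for yeast and the synthetic EM7 promoter for bacteria, and is followed by the CYC1 terminator.

The expression cassette is driven by the methanol-inducible AOX1 promoter and closed by the AOX1 terminator. It encodes the far-red, tetrameric DsRed-derived fluorescent protein E2-Crimson fused to a hybrid secretion signal. In this signal, the pre (signal sequence) portion comes from S. cerevisiae Ost1, a subunit of the oligosaccharyltransferase complex, and it replaces the pre region of the mating alpha-factor leader. The alpha-factor pro region is retained downstream, ending at the Kex2 processing site that releases the mature protein. The pro region variant used here carries Ser at position 42. It also has three point mutations that create an XhoI site and change Asp83 to Glu relative to the native sequence. The insert was assembled by Gibson cloning.

The construct is intended for examining the intracellular localisation of E2-Crimson and for measuring how efficiently this signal sequence design directs secretion of a model protein from P. pastoris.
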