Addgene plasmid #117661: pPICZ-pre-Ost1-alphaf(I)-E2-Crimson
Purpose: Test intracellular localisation of E2-Crimson and study the secretion efficiency
Depositing lab: Pau Ferrer & Benjamin Glick. Depositing organization: University of Chicago. Publication: An improved secretion signal enhances the secretion of model proteins from Pichia pastoris. Barrero JJ, Casler JC, Valero F, Ferrer P, Glick BS. Microb Cell Fact. 2018 Oct 12;17(1):161. doi: 10.1186/s12934-018-1009-5. PubMed 30314480.
Backbone
  Vector backbone: pPICZalpha
  Vector type: Yeast Expression
Growth in bacteria
  Bacterial resistance: Bleocin (Zeocin), 50 μg/mL
  Growth temperature: 37°C
  Growth strain: DH5alpha
  Copy number: Unknown
Gene/Insert
  Gene/Insert name: pre-Ost1-alphaf(I)-E2-Crimson
  Mutation: This plasmid encodes the fluorescent protein E2-Crimson together with an hibrid secretion signal. This secretion signal is composed by the the signal sequence of Ost1 from Saccharomyces cerevisiae and the the native mating alpha factor pro region from Saccharomyces cerevisiae. The pro region variant has Ser at position 42 and a trio of point mutations that create an XhoI restriction site while changing Asp83 to Glu in comparison with the native pro sequence.
  Promoter: pAOX1
  Cloning method: Gibson Cloning
Terms and licenses: Academic/Nonprofit Terms; Industry Terms: Not Available to Industry
Depositor comments: Integration plasmid in the pAOX1 locus.
How to cite: pPICZ-pre-Ost1-alphaf(I)-E2-Crimson was a gift from Pau Ferrer & Benjamin Glick (Addgene plasmid # 117661 ; http://n2t.net/addgene:117661 ; RRID:Addgene_117661)
